Addgene plasmid #230949: pKDcas9 23 cerulean
Purpose: aTc inducible knockdown of Fis and HNS
Depositing lab: Andrew Griffiths. Depositing organization: Ecole Superieure de Physique et de Chimie Industrielles de Paris (ESPCI). Publication: Global regulators enable bacterial adaptation to a phenotypic trade-off. Deyell M, Opuu V, Griffiths AD, Tans SJ, Nghe P. iScience. 2024 Dec 9;28(1):111521. doi: 10.1016/j.isci.2024.111521. eCollection 2025 Jan 17. PubMed 39811663.
Backbone
  Vector backbone: pdCas9
  Vector type: CRISPR
Growth in bacteria
  Bacterial resistance: Kanamycin, 50 μg/mL
  Growth temperature: 37°C
  Growth strain: DH5alpha
  Copy number: High Copy
Gene/Insert
  Gene/Insert name: dCas9
  gRNA/shRNA sequence: see annotated Genbank file
  Species: Other
  Mutation: additional tetO
  Cloning method: Golden Gate
Terms and licenses: Academic/Nonprofit Terms; Industry Terms: Not Available to Industry
How to cite: pKDcas9 23 cerulean was a gift from Andrew Griffiths (Addgene plasmid # 230949 ; http://n2t.net/addgene:230949 ; RRID:Addgene_230949)
