[The description below was written by a language model from this plasmid's Addgene catalogue record and pLannotate feature annotations shown in this document.]
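Description:
pKDcas9 23 cerulean is a bacterial CRISPR interference plasmid built on the pdCas9 backbone and designed for anhydrotetracycline (aTc)-inducible knockdown of the global regulators Fis and H-NS. It is about 8.6 kb and is selected with kanamycin through a neo (nptII) resistance gene followed by a lambda t0 terminator. The feature table shows a p15A origin of replication, with a short RSF-type origin fragment next to it. p15A is usually described as medium copy, whereas the catalogue entry lists the plasmid as high copy.

The main payload is catalytically dead Streptococcus pyogenes Cas9 (D10A/H840A), which binds DNA under RNA guidance without cutting and so blocks transcription at its target. dCas9 is transcribed from the tetR/tetA promoter region and terminated by the rrnB T1 and T7Te terminators. A divergently encoded Tn10 TetR repressor keeps it off until aTc is added. The record notes an "additional tetO" modification, which matches the extra operator fragment annotated between the promoter and the dCas9 coding sequence and would presumably tighten repression.

Guide RNAs come from a native-style CRISPR array rather than a single-guide scaffold. It comprises a crRNA leader and three direct repeats, which flank two spacer positions, together with a separate tracrRNA. This layout fits the two stated targets, although the spacer sequences are not annotated in the table. The array was assembled by Golden Gate cloning.

A separate cassette expresses the cyan fluorescent protein mCerulean constitutively from the strong J23119 promoter. This can serve as a fluorescent label for cells carrying the plasmid, although the record does not state its purpose. The associated publication concerns the role of global regulators in bacterial adaptation to a phenotypic trade-off.
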