Features (pLannotate 1.2.2; 20 found; start..end, strand, type, name):
      1..546     +  rep_origin     p15A ori: Plasmids containing the medium-copy-number p15A origin of replication can be propagated in E. coli cells that contain a second plasmid with the ColE1 origin.
    634..689     +  rep_origin     RSF ori (fragment): Plasmids containing the RSF 1030 origin of replication can be propagated in E. coli cells that contain additional plasmids with compatible origins.
    708..735     -  terminator     T7Te terminator: phage T7 early transcription terminator
    751..822     -  terminator     rrnB T1 terminator: transcription terminator T1 from the E. coli rrnB gene
    848..4952    -  CDS            dCas9 (fragment): catalytically dead mutant of the Cas9 endonuclease from the Streptococcus pyogenes Type II CRISPR/Cas system RNA-guided DNA-binding protein that lacks endonuclease activity due to the D10A mutation in the RuvC catalytic domain and the H840A mutation in the HNH catalytic domain
   4985..5008    -  protein_bind   tetracycline response element (fragment): contains seven copies of the tetracycline operator tetO tetracycline repressor TetR
   5015..5069    -  promoter       tetR/tetA promoters: tetR; overlapping promoters for bacterial tetR and tetA
   5088..5711    +  CDS            TetR: tetracycline repressor TetR; tetR from transposon Tn10; TetR binds to the tetracycline operator tetO to inhibit transcription. This inhibition can be relieved by adding tetracycline or doxycycline.
   5727..5858    +  misc_feature   crRNA leader: crRNA leader sequence for the Streptococcus pyogenes CRISPR/Cas system
   5859..5894    +  repeat_region  DR: direct repeat for the Streptococcus pyogenes CRISPR/Cas system
   5925..5960    +  repeat_region  DR: direct repeat for the Streptococcus pyogenes CRISPR/Cas system
   5991..6026    +  repeat_region  DR: direct repeat for the Streptococcus pyogenes CRISPR/Cas system
   6147..6225    +  misc_RNA       tracrRNA: trans-activating CRISPR RNA for the Streptococcus pyogenes CRISPR/Cas9 system
   6416..6535    +  CDS            tnpA (fragment): TN5P_ECOLX - Also known as tnp. Experimental evidence at protein level: Swiss-Prot protein existence level 1. Mediates transposition of transposon Tn5 by a 'cut and paste' mechanism. First, the monomeric transposase binds the 19 bp inverted DNA repeats flanking the transposon. Then, dimerization of the DNA- bound transposase creates a synaptic DNA complex. After nicking of the first DNA strand, excision of the transposon proceeds through a series of intermediates. The transposase then mediates the insertion of the transposon at a new site by strand transfer. The activity of the wild- type tran
   6567..7358    +  CDS            neo: KKA2_KLEPN - Also known as kan, nptII. Experimental evidence at protein level: Swiss-Prot protein existence level 1. Resistance to kanamycin, neomycin, paromomycin, ribostamycin, butirosin and gentamicin B. From Klebsiella pneumoniae.
   7380..7474    +  terminator     lambda t0 terminator: transcription terminator from phage lambda
   7567..7594    -  terminator     T7Te terminator: phage T7 early transcription terminator
   7689..8405    -  CDS            mCerulean: mCerulean is a basic (constitutively fluorescent) cyan fluorescent protein published in 2005, derived from Aequorea victoria. It is reported to be a very rapidly-maturing monomer.
   8427..8461    -  promoter       J23119(SpeI) promoter: bacterial promoter (Registry of Standard Biological Parts BBa J23119) modified to end with an SpeI site
   8479..8495    +  terminator     bacterial terminator (fragment): putative bacterial transcription terminator
>Addgene plasmid #230949 | pKDcas9 23 cerulean | addgene full sequence | sequence record 459955 | Addgene NGS Result
TTGAGATCGTTTTGGTCTGCGCGTAATCTCTTGCTCTGAAAACGAAAAAACCGCCTTGCAGGGCGGTTTT
TCGAAGGTTCTCTGAGCTACCAACTCTTTGAACCGAGGTAACTGGCTTGGAGGAGCGCAGTCACCAAAAC
TTGTCCTTTCAGTTTAGCCTTAACCGGCGCATGACTTCAAGACTAACTCCTCTAAATCAATTACCAGTGG
CTGCTGCCAGTGGTGCTTTTGCATGTCTTTCCGGGTTGGACTCAAGACGATAGTTACCGGATAAGGCGCA
GCGGTCGGACTGAACGGGGGGTTCGTGCATACAGTCCAGCTTGGAGCGAACTGCCTACCCGGAACTGAGT
GTCAGGCGTGGAATGAGACAAACGCGGCCATAACAGCGGAATGACACCGGTAAACCGAAAGGCAGGAACA
GGAGAGCGCACGAGGGAGCCGCCAGGGGGAAACGCCTGGTATCTTTATAGTCCTGTCGGGTTTCGCCACC
ACTGATTTGAGCGTCAGATTTCGTGATGCTTGTCAGGGGGGCGGAGCCTATGGAAAAACGGCTTTGCCGC
GGCCCTCTCACTTCCCTGTTAAGTATCTTCCTGGCATCTTCCAGGAAATCTCCGCCCCGTTCGTAAGCCA
TTTCCGCTCGCCGCAGTCGAACGACCGAGCGTAGCGAGTCAGTGAGCGAGGAAGCGGAATATATCCCTAG
GTATAAACGCAGAAAGGCCCACCCGAAGGTGAGCCAGTGTGACTCTAGTAGAGAGCGTTCACCGACAAAC
AACAGATAAAACGAAAGGCCCAGTCTTTCGACTGAGCCTTTCGTTTTATTTGATGCCTGGAGATCCTTAC
TCGAGTTAGTCACCTCCTAGCTGACTCAAATCAATGCGTGTTTCATAAAGACCAGTGATGGATTGATGGA
TAAGAGTGGCATCTAAAACTTCTTTTGTAGACGTATATCGTTTACGATCAATTGTTGTATCAAAATATTT
AAAAGCAGCGGGAGCTCCAAGATTCGTCAACGTAAATAAATGAATAATATTTTCTGCTTGTTCACGTATT
GGTTTGTCTCTATGTTTGTTATATGCACTAAGAACTTTATCTAAATTGGCATCTGCTAAAATAACACGCT
TAGAAAATTCACTGATTTGCTCAATAATCTCATCTAAATAATGCTTATGCTGCTCCACAAACAATTGTTT
TTGTTCGTTATCTTCTGGACTACCCTTCAACTTTTCATAATGACTAGCTAAATATAAAAAATTCACATAT
TTGCTTGGCAGAGCCAGCTCATTTCCTTTTTGTAATTCTCCGGCACTAGCCAGCATCCGTTTACGACCGT
TTTCTAACTCAAAAAGACTATATTTAGGTAGTTTAATGATTAAGTCTTTTTTAACTTCCTTATATCCTTT
AGCTTCTAAAAAGTCAATCGGATTTTTTTCAAAGGAACTTCTTTCCATAATTGTGATCCCTAGTAACTCT
TTAACGGATTTTAACTTCTTCGATTTCCCTTTTTCCACCTTAGCAACCACTAGGACTGAATAAGCTACCG
TTGGACTATCAAAACCACCATATTTTTTTGGATCCCAGTCTTTTTTACGAGCAATAAGCTTGTCCGAATT
TCTTTTTGGTAAAATTGACTCCTTGGAGAATCCGCCTGTCTGTACTTCTGTTTTCTTGACAATATTGACT
TGGGGCATGGACAATACTTTGCGCACTGTGGCAAAATCTCGCCCTTTATCCCAGACAATTTCTCCAGTTT
CCCCATTAGTTTCGATTAGAGGGCGTTTGCGAATCTCTCCATTTGCAAGTGTAATTTCTGTTTTGAAGAA
GTTCATGATATTAGAGTAAAAGAAATATTTTGCGGTTGCTTTGCCTATTTCTTGCTCAGACTTAGCAATC
ATTTTACGAACATCATAAACTTTATAATCACCATAGACAAACTCCGATTCAAGTTTTGGATATTTCTTAA
TCAAAGCAGTTCCAACGACGGCATTTAGATACGCATCATGGGCATGATGGTAATTGTTAATCTCACGTAC
TTTATAGAATTGGAAATCTTTTCGGAAGTCAGAAACTAATTTAGATTTTAAGGTAATCACTTTAACCTCT
CGAATAAGTTTATCATTTTCATCGTATTTAGTATTCATGCGACTATCCAAAATTTGTGCCACATGCTTAG
TGATTTGGCGAGTTTCAACCAATTGGCGTTTGATAAAACCAGCTTTATCAAGTTCACTCAAACCTCCACG
TTCAGCTTTCGTTAAATTATCAAACTTACGTTGAGTGATTAACTTGGCGTTTAGAAGTTGTCTCCAATAG
TTTTTCATCTTTTTGACTACTTCTTCACTTGGAACGTTATCCGATTTACCACGATTTTTATCAGAACGCG
TTAAGACCTTATTGTCTATTGAATCGTCTTTAAGGAAACTTTGTGGAACAATGGCATCGACATCATAATC
ACTTAAACGATTAATATCTAATTCTTGGTCCACATACATGTCTCTTCCATTTTGGAGATAATAGAGATAG
AGCTTTTCATTTTGCAATTGAGTATTTTCAACAGGATGCTCTTTAAGAATCTGACTTCCTAATTCTTTGA
TACCTTCTTCGATTCGTTTCATACGCTCTCGCGAATTTTTCTGGCCCTTTTGAGTTGTCTGATTTTCACG
TGCCATTTCAATAACGATATTTTCTGGCTTATGCCGCCCCATTACTTTGACCAATTCATCAACAACTTTT
ACAGTCTGTAAAATACCTTTTTTAATAGCAGGGCTACCAGCTAAATTTGCAATATGTTCATGTAAACTAT
CGCCTTGTCCAGACACTTGTGCTTTTTGAATGTCTTCTTTAAATGTCAAACTATCATCATGGATCAGCTG
CATAAAATTGCGATTGGCAAAACCATCTGATTTCAAAAAATCTAATATTGTTTTGCCAGATTGCTTATCC
CTAATACCATTAATCAATTTTCGAGACAAACGTCCCCAACCAGTATAACGGCGACGTTTAAGCTGTTTCA
TCACCTTATCATCAAAGAGGTGAGCATATGTTTTAAGTCTTTCCTCAATCATCTCCCTATCTTCAAATAA
GGTCAATGTTAAAACAATATCCTCTAAGATATCTTCATTTTCTTCATTATCCAAAAAATCTTTATCTTTA
ATAATTTTTAGCAAATCATGGTAGGTACCTAATGAAGCATTAAATCTATCTTCAACTCCTGAAATTTCAA
CACTATCAAAACATTCTATTTTTTTGAAATAATCTTCTTTTAATTGCTTAACGGTTACTTTTCGATTTGT
TTTGAAGAGTAAATCAACAATGGCTTTCTTCTGTTCACCTGAAAGAAATGCTGGTTTTCGCATTCCTTCA
GTAACATATTTGACCTTTGTCAATTCGTTATAAACCGTAAAATACTCATAAAGCAAACTATGTTTTGGTA
GTACTTTTTCATTTGGAAGATTTTTATCAAAGTTTGTCATGCGTTCAATAAATGATTGAGCTGAAGCACC
TTTATCGACAACTTCTTCAAAATTCCATGGGGTAATTGTTTCTTCAGACTTCCGAGTCATCCATGCAAAA
CGACTATTGCCACGCGCCAATGGACCAACATAATAAGGAATTCGAAAAGTCAAGATTTTTTCAATCTTCT
CACGATTGTCTTTTAAAAATGGATAAAAGTCTTCTTGTCTTCTCAAAATAGCATGCAGCTCACCCAAGTG
AATTTGATGGGGAATAGAGCCGTTGTCAAAGGTCCGTTGCTTGCGCAGCAAATCTTCACGATTTAGTTTC
ACCAATAATTCCTCAGTACCATCCATTTTTTCTAAAATTGGTTTGATAAATTTATAAAATTCTTCTTGGC
TAGCTCCCCCATCAATATAACCTGCATATCCGTTTTTTGATTGATCAAAAAAGATTTCTTTATACTTTTC
TGGAAGTTGTTGTCGAACTAAAGCTTTTAAAAGAGTCAAGTCTTGATGATGTTCATCGTAGCGTTTAATC
ATTGAAGCTGATAGGGGAGCCTTAGTTATTTCAGTATTTACTCTTAGGATATCTGAAAGTAAAATAGCAT
CTGATAAATTCTTAGCTGCCAAAAACAAATCAGCATATTGATCTCCAATTTGCGCCAATAAATTATCTAA
ATCATCATCGTAAGTATCTTTTGAAAGCTGTAATTTAGCATCTTCTGCCAAATCAAAATTTGATTTAAAA
TTAGGGGTCAAACCCAATGACAAAGCAATGAGATTCCCAAATAAGCCATTTTTCTTCTCACCGGGGAGCT
GAGCAATGAGATTTTCTAATCGTCTTGATTTACTCAATCGTGCAGAAAGAATCGCTTTAGCATCTACTCC
ACTTGCGTTAATAGGGTTTTCTTCAAATAATTGATTGTAGGTTTGTACCAACTGGATAAATAGTTTGTCC
ACATCACTATTATCAGGATTTAAATCTCCCTCAATCAAAAAATGACCACGAAACTTAATCATATGCGCTA
AGGCCAAATAGATTAAGCGCAAATCCGCTTTATCAGTAGAATCTACCAATTTTTTTCGCAGATGATAGAT
AGTTGGATATTTCTCATGATAAGCAACTTCATCTACTATATTTCCAAAAATAGGATGACGTTCATGCTTC
TTGTCTTCTTCCACCAAAAAAGACTCTTCAAGTCGATGAAAGAAACTATCATCTACTTTCGCCATCTCAT
TTGAAAAAATCTCCTGTAGATAACAAATACGATTCTTCCGACGTGTATACCTTCTACGAGCTGTCCGTTT
GAGACGAGTCGCTTCCGCTGTCTCTCCACTGTCAAATAAAAGAGCCCCTATAAGATTTTTTTTGATACTG
TGGCGGTCTGTATTTCCCAGAACCTTGAACTTTTTAGACGGAACCTTATATTCATCAGTGATCACCGCCC
ATCCGACGCTATTTGTGCCGATAGCTAAGCCTATTGAGTATTTCTTATCCATAGATCCTTTCTCCTCTTT
AGATCTTTTGAATTCTTTTCTCTATCACTGATAGGGAGGGTCAATCTCTATCACTGATAGGGAGTGGTAA
AATAACTCTATCAACGATAGAGTGTCAACAAAAATTAGGAATTAATGATGTCTAGATTAGATAAAAGTAA
AGTGATTAACAGCGCATTAGAGCTGCTTAATGAGGTCGGAATCGAAGGTTTAACAACCCGTAAACTCGCC
CAGAAGCTAGGTGTAGAGCAGCCTACATTGTATTGGCATGTAAAAAATAAGCGGGCTTTGCTCGACGCCT
TAGCCATTGAGATGTTAGATAGGCACCATACTCACTTTTGCCCTTTAGAAGGGGAAAGCTGGCAAGATTT
TTTACGTAATAACGCTAAAAGTTTTAGATGTGCTTTACTAAGTCATCGCGATGGAGCAAAAGTACATTTA
GGTACACGGCCTACAGAAAAACAGTATGAAACTCTCGAAAATCAATTAGCCTTTTTATGCCAACAAGGTT
TTTCACTAGAGAATGCATTATATGCACTCAGCGCTGTGGGGCATTTTACTTTAGGTTGCGTATTGGAAGA
TCAAGAGCATCAAGTCGCTAAAGAAGAAAGGGAAACACCTACTACTGATAGTATGCCGCCATTATTACGA
CAAGCTATCGAATTATTTGATCACCAAGGTGCAGAGCCAGCCTTCTTATTCGGCCTTGAATTGATCATAT
GCGGATTAGAAAAACAACTTAAATGTGAAAGTGGGTCTTAAGGTACCATGGGATCCTATTTCTTAATAAC
TAAAAATATGGTATAATACTCTTAATAAATGCAGTAATACAGGGGCTTTTCAAGACTGAAGTCTAGCTGA
GACAAATAGTGCGATTACGAAATTTTTTAGACAAAAATAGTCTACGAGGTTTTAGAGCTATGCTGTTTTG
AATGGTCCCAAAACGTATATTACGCATTTTTTGCACGAGATGAAGTTTTAGAGCTATGCTGTTTTGAATG
GTCCCAAAACCATTGTAGTAATCTCAAACTTATATTGGGGGTTTTAGAGCTATGCTGTTTTGAATGGTCC
CAAAACTTCAGCACACTGAGACTTGTTGAGTTGAATTCATGAGTATTAAGTATTGTTTTATGGCTGATAA
ATTTCTTTGAATTTCTCCTTGATTATTTGTTATAAAAGTTATAAAATAATCTTGTTGGAACCATTCAAAA
CAGCATAGCAAGTTAAAATAAGGCTAGTCCGTTATCAACTTGAAAAAGTGGCACCGAGTCGGTGCTTTTT
TTGATACTTCTATTCTACTCTGACTGCAAACCAAAAAAACAAGCGCTTTCAAAACGCTTGTTTTATCATT
TTTAGGGAAATTAATCTCTTAATCCTTTTATCATTCTACATTTAGGCGCTGCCATCTTAAGACGAAAGGG
CCTCGTGATACGCCTATTTTTATAGGTTAATGTCATGATAATAATGGTTTCTTAGACGTCGGAATTGCCA
GCTGGGGCGCCCTCTGGTAAGGTTGGGAAGCCCTGCAAAGTAAACTGGATGGCTTTCTTGCCGCCAAGGA
TCTGATGGCGCAGGGGATCAAGATCTGATCAAGAGACAGGATGAGGATCGTTTCGCATGATTGAACAAGA
TGGATTGCACGCAGGTTCTCCGGCCGCTTGGGTGGAGAGGCTATTCGGCTATGACTGGGCACAACAGACA
ATCGGCTGCTCTGATGCCGCCGTGTTCCGGCTGTCAGCGCAGGGGCGCCCGGTTCTTTTTGTCAAGACCG
ACCTGTCCGGTGCCCTGAATGAACTGCAGGACGAGGCAGCGCGGCTATCGTGGCTGGCCACGACGGGCGT
TCCTTGCGCAGCTGTGCTCGACGTTGTCACTGAAGCGGGAAGGGACTGGCTGCTATTGGGCGAAGTGCCG
GGGCAGGATCTCCTGTCATCTCACCTTGCTCCTGCCGAGAAAGTATCCATCATGGCTGATGCAATGCGGC
GGCTGCATACGCTTGATCCGGCTACCTGCCCATTCGACCACCAAGCGAAACATCGCATCGAGCGAGCACG
TACTCGGATGGAAGCCGGTCTTGTCGATCAGGATGATCTGGACGAAGAGCATCAGGGGCTCGCGCCAGCC
GAACTGTTCGCCAGGCTCAAGGCGCGCATGCCCGACGGCGAGGATCTCGTCGTGACCCATGGCGATGCCT
GCTTGCCGAATATCATGGTGGAAAATGGCCGCTTTTCTGGATTCATCGACTGTGGCCGGCTGGGTGTGGC
GGACCGCTATCAGGACATAGCGTTGGCTACCCGTGATATTGCTGAAGAGCTTGGCGGCGAATGGGCTGAC
CGCTTCCTCGTGCTTTACGGTATCGCCGCTCCCGATTCGCAGCGCATCGCCTTCTATCGCCTTCTTGACG
AGTTCTTCTGAGCGGGACTCTCTCGCTTGGACTCCTGTTGATAGATCCAGTAATGACCTCAGAACTCCAT
CTGGATTTGTTCAGAACGCTCGGTTGCCGCCGGGCGTTTTTTATTGGTGAGAATCCAAGCACTAGTTGGT
ACCGGCATCAATAGTAAAATAATAAAAAAGCCGGATTAATAATCTGGCTTTTTATATTCTCTCTCTAGTA
TATAAACGCAGAAAGGCCAACCCGAAGGTGAGCCAGTGTGAGACTATCATACTCATATCGTGTGAAGATT
TGCTGCGCTATTCAGATCCTCTTCTGAGATGAGTTTTTGTTCGGGCCCAAGCTTCTCACTTATACAATTC
ATCCATGCCGAGGGTAATACCGGCCGCTGTCACAAACTCCAGGAGAACCATATGGTCACGTTTTTCGTTT
GGGTCTTTAGAGAGTTTTGACTGCGTCGACAGGTAATGGTTGTCAGGGAGCAGTACCGGCCCATCGCCGA
TCGGGGTATTCTGCTGGTAGTGATCCGCCAGTTGCACGCTCCCATCTTCGATATTGTGGCGAATTTTAAA
GTTTGCCTTGATGCCATTTTTCTGTTTATCTGCAGTGATATAAACATTATCGCTAATAGCGTTGTATTCC
AGCTTGTGCCCAAGAATGTTGCCGTCTTCTTTGAAATCAATTCCTTTCAGTTCGATGCGATTTACCAGCG
TATCGCCCTCAAATTTCACTTCCGCACGGGTTTTGTAGTTCCCATCGTCCTTAAAGAAAATTGTGCGTTC
CTGAACATAACCTTCCGGCATTGCAGATTTAAAGAAGTCGTGTTGTTTCATATGATCTGGGTAACGCGCA
AAACACTGTACCCCCCACGTTAATGTCGTGACAAGGGTAGGCCAGGGCACCGGCAGTTTGCCAGTCGTAC
AGATGAATTTGAGCGTGAGCTTGCCGTACGTCGCGTCACCCTCGCCCTCGCCGCTGACCGAAAATTTATG
GCCATTCACATCACCATCAAGTTCAACAAGAATCGGCACCACGCCGGTAAATAATTCTTCGCCCTTGCTT
ACCATTTAGTATTTCTCCTCTTTAGTACTAGTATTATACCTAGGACTGAGCTAGCTGTCAAAGATCTTTA
GAATTCCAGAAATCATCCTTAGCGACTAGTAACAACTTATATCGTATGGGGCTGACTTCAGGTGCTACAT
TTGAAGAGATAAATTGCACTGAAATCTAGAAATATTTTATCTGATTAATAAGATGATCTTC
